>Addgene plasmid #101189 | MMW3770 - human expression plasmid for SpCas9 Cluster 4 | addgene full sequence | sequence record 194252 | Addgene NGS Result
ATATGCCAAGTACGCCCCCTATTGACGTCAATGACGGTAAATGGCCCGCCTGGCATTATGCCCAGTACAT
GACCTTATGGGACTTTCCTACTTGGCAGTACATCTACGTATTAGTCATCGCTATTACCATGGTGATGCGG
TTTTGGCAGTACATCAATGGGCGTGGATAGCGGTTTGACTCACGGGGATTTCCAAGTCTCCACCCCATTG
ACGTCAATGGGAGTTTGTTTTGGCACCAAAATCAACGGGACTTTCCAAAATGTCGTAACAACTCCGCCCC
ATTGACGCAAATGGGCGGTAGGCGTGTACGGTGGGAGGTCTATATAAGCAGAGCTGGTTTAGTGAACCGT
CAGATCCGCTAGAGATCCGCGGCCGCTAATACGACTCACTATAGGGAGAGCCGCCACCATGGATAAAAAG
TATTCTATTGGTTTAGACATCGGCACTAATTCCGTTGGATGGGCTGTCATAACCGATGAATACAAAGTAC
CTTCAAAGAAATTTAAGGTGTTGGGGAACACAGACCGTCATTCGATTAAAAAGAATCTTATCGGTGCCCT
CCTATTCGATAGTGGCGAAACGGCAGAGGCGACTCGCCTGAAACGAACCGCTCGGAGAAGGTATACACGT
CGCAAGAACCGAATATGTTACTTACAAGAAATTTTTAGCAATGAGATGGCCAAAGTTGACGATTCTTTCT
TTCACCGTTTGGAAGAGTCCTTCCTTGTCGAAGAGGACAAGAAACATGAACGGCACCCCATCTTTGGAAA
CATAGTAGATGAGGTGGCATATCATGAAAAGTACCCAACGATTTATCACCTCAGAAAAAAGCTAGTTGAC
TCAACTGATAAAGCGGACCTGAGGTTAATCTACTTGGCTCTTGCCCATATGATAAAGTTCCGTGGGCACT
TTCTCATTGAGGGTGATCTAAATCCGGACAACTCGGATGTCGACAAACTGTTCATCCAGTTAGTACAAAC
CTATAATCAGTTGTTTGAAGAGAACCCTATAAATGCAAGTGGCGTGGATGCGAAGGCTATTCTTAGCGCC
CGCCTCTCTAAATCCCGACGGCTAGAAAACCTGATCGCACAATTACCCGGAGAGAAGAAAAATGGGTTGT
TCGGTAACCTTATAGCGCTCTCACTAGGCCTGACACCAAATTTTAAGTCGAACTTCGACTTAGCTGAAGA
TGCCAAATTGCAGCTTAGTAAGGACACGTACGATGACGATCTCGACAATCTACTGGCACAAATTGGAGAT
CAGTATGCGGACTTATTTTTGGCTGCCAAAAACCTTAGCGATGCAATCCTCCTATCTGACATACTGAGAG
TTAATACTGAGATTACCAAGGCGCCGTTATCCGCTTCAATGATCAAAAGGTACGATGAACATCACCAAGA
CTTGACACTTCTCAAGGCCCTAGTCCGTCAGCAACTGCCTGAGAAATATAAGGAAATATTCTTTGATCAG
TCGAAAAACGGGTACGCAGGTTATATTGACGGCGGAGCGAGTCAAGAGGAATTCTACAAGTTTATCAAAC
CCATATTAGAGAAGATGGATGGGACGGAAGAGTTGCTTGTAAAACTCAATCGCGAAGATCTACTGCGAAA
GCAGCGGACTTTCGACAACGGTAGCATTCCACATCAAATCCACTTAGGCGAATTGCATGCTATACTTAGA
AGGCAGGAGGATTTTTATCCGTTCCTCAAAGACAATCGTGAAAAGATTGAGAAAATCCTAACCTTTCGCA
TACCTTACTATGTGGGACCCCTGGCCCGAGGGAACTCTCGGTTCGCATGGATGACAAGAAAGTCCGAAGA
AACGATTACTCCCTGGAATTTTGAGGAAGTTGTCGATAAAGGTGCGTCAGCTCAATCGGCCATCGAGAGG
GCAGCCGCCTTTGACAAGAATTTACCGAACGAAAAAGTATTGCCTAAGCACAGTTTACTTTACGAGTATT
TCACAGTGTACAATGAACTCACGAAAGTTAAGTATGTCACTGAGGGCATGCGTAAACCCGCCTTTCTAAG
CGGAGAACAGAAGAAAGCAATAGTAGATCTGTTATTCAAGACCAACCGCAAAGTGACAGTTAAGCAATTG
AAAGAGGACTACTTTAAGAAAATTGAATGCTTCGATTCTGTCGAGATCTCCGGGGTAGAAGATCGATTTA
ATGCGTCACTTGGTACGTATCATGACCTCCTAAAGATAATTAAAGATAAGGACTTCCTGGATAACGAAGA
GAATGAAGATATCTTAGAAGATATAGTGTTGACTCTTACCCTCTTTGAAGATCGGGAAATGATTGAGGAA
AGACTAAAAACATACGCTCACCTGTTCGACGATAAGGTTATGAAACAGTTAAAGAGGCGTCGCTATACGG
GCTGGGGACGATTGTCGCGGAAACTTATCAACGGGATAAGAGACAAGCAAAGTGGTAAAACTATTCTCGA
TTTTCTAAAGAGCGACGGCTTCGCCAATAGGAACTTTATGCAGCTGATCCATGATGACTCTTTAACCTTC
AAAGAGGATATACAAAAGGCACAGGTTTCCGGACAAGGGGACTCATTGCACGAACATATTGCGAATCTTG
CTGGTTCGCCAGCCATCAAAAAGGGCATACTCCAGACAGTCAAAGTAGTGGATGAGCTAGTTAAGGTCAT
GGGACGTCACAAACCGGAAAACATTGTAATCGAGATGGCACGCGAAAATCAAACGACTCAGAAGGGGCAA
AAAAACAGTCGAGAGCGGATGAAGAGAATAGAAGAGGGTATTAAAGAACTGGGCAGCCAGATCTTAAAGG
AGCATCCTGTGGAAAATACCCAATTGCAGAACGAGAAACTTTACCTCTATTACCTACAAAATGGAAGGGA
CATGTATGTTGATCAGGAACTGGACATAAACCGTTTATCTGATTACGACGTCGATCACATTGTACCCCAA
TCCTTTTTGAAGGACGATTCAATCGACAATAAAGTGCTTACACGCTCGGATAAGAACCGAGGGAAAAGTG
ACAATGTTCCAAGCGAGGAAGTCGTAAAGAAAATGAAGAACTATTGGCGGCAGCTCCTAAATGCGAAACT
GATAACGCAAAGAAAGTTCGATAACTTAACTAAAGCTGAGAGGGGTGGCTTGTCTGAACTTGACAAGGCC
GGATTTATTAAACGTCAGCTCGTGGAAACCCGCCAAATCACAAAGCATGTTGCACAGATACTAGATTCCC
GAATGAATACGAAATACGACGAGAACGATAAGCTGATTCGGGAAGTCAAAGTAATCACTTTAAAGTCAAA
ATTGGTGTCGGACTTCAGAAAGGATTTTCAATTCTATAAAGTTAGGGAGATAAATAACTACCACCATGCG
CACGACGCTTATCTTAATGCCGTCGTAGGGACCGCACTCATTAAGAAATACCCGAAGCTAGAAAGTGAGT
TTGTGTATGGTGATTACAAAGTTTATGACGTCCGTAAGATGATCGCGAAAAGCGAACAGGAGATAGGCAA
GGCTACAGCCAAATACTTCTTTTATTCTAACATTATGAATTTCTTTAAGACGGAAATCACTCTGGCAAAC
GGAGAGATACGCAAACGACCTTTAATTGAAACCAATGGGGAGACAGGTGAAATCGTATGGGATAAGGGCC
GGGACTTCGCGACGGTGAGAAAAGTTTTGTCCATGCCCCAAGTCAACATAGTAAAGAAAACTGAGGTGCA
GACCGGAGGGTTTTCAAAGGAATCGATTCTTCCAAAAAGGAATAGTGATAAGCTCATCGCTCGTAAAAAG
GACTGGGACCCGAAAAAGTACGGTGGCTTCGATAGCCCTACAGTTGCCTATTCTGTCCTAGTAGTGGCAA
AAGTTGAGAAGGGAAAATCCAAGAAACTGAAGTCAGTCAAAGAATTATTGGGGATAACGATTATGGAGCG
CTCGTCTTTTGAAAAGAACCCCATCGACTTCCTTGAGGCGAAAGGTTACAAGGAAGTAAAAAAGGATCTC
ATAATTAAACTACCAAAGTATAGTCTGTTTGAGTTAGAAAATGGCCGAAAACGGATGTTGGCTAGCGCCG
GAGAGCTTCAAAAGGGGAACGAACTCGCACTACCGTCTAAATACGTGAATTTCCTGTATTTAGCGTCCCA
TTACGAGAAGTTGAAAGGTTCACCTGAAGATAACGAACAGAAGCAACTTTTTGTTGAGCAGCACAAACAT
TATCTCGACGAAATCATAGAGCAAATTTCGGAATTCAGTAAGAGAGTCATCCTAGCTGATGCCAATCTGG
ACAAAGTATTAAGCGCATACAACAAGCACAGGGATAAACCCATACGTGAGCAGGCGGAAAATATTATCCA
TTTGTTTACTCTTACCAACCTCGGCGCTCCAGCCGCATTCAAGTATTTTGACACAACGATAGATCGCAAA
CGATACACTTCTACCAAGGAGGTGCTAGACGCGACACTGATTCACCAATCCATCACGGGATTATATGAAA
CTCGGATAGATTTGTCACAGCTTGGGGGTGACGGATCCCCCAAGAAGAAGAGGAAAGTCTCGAGCGACTA
CAAAGACCATGACGGTGATTATAAAGATCATGACATCGATTACAAGGATGACGATGACAAGGCTGCAGGA
TGACCGGTCATCATCACCATCACCATTGAGTTTAAACCCGCTGATCAGCCTCGACTGTGCCTTCTAGTTG
CCAGCCATCTGTTGTTTGCCCCTCCCCCGTGCCTTCCTTGACCCTGGAAGGTGCCACTCCCACTGTCCTT
TCCTAATAAAATGAGGAAATTGCATCGCATTGTCTGAGTAGGTGTCATTCTATTCTGGGGGGTGGGGTGG
GGCAGGACAGCAAGGGGGAGGATTGGGAAGACAATAGCAGGCATGCTGGGGATGCGGTGGGCTCTATGGC
TTCTGAGGCGGAAAGAACCAGCTGGGGCTCGATACCGTCGACCTCTAGCTAGAGCTTGGCGTAATCATGG
TCATAGCTGTTTCCTGTGTGAAATTGTTATCCGCTCACAATTCCACACAACATACGAGCCGGAAGCATAA
AGTGTAAAGCCTAGGGTGCCTAATGAGTGAGCTAACTCACATTAATTGCGTTGCGCTCACTGCCCGCTTT
CCAGTCGGGAAACCTGTCGTGCCAGCTGCATTAATGAATCGGCCAACGCGCGGGGAGAGGCGGTTTGCGT
ATTGGGCGCTCTTCCGCTTCCTCGCTCACTGACTCGCTGCGCTCGGTCGTTCGGCTGCGGCGAGCGGTAT
CAGCTCACTCAAAGGCGGTAATACGGTTATCCACAGAATCAGGGGATAACGCAGGAAAGAACATGTGAGC
AAAAGGCCAGCAAAAGGCCAGGAACCGTAAAAAGGCCGCGTTGCTGGCGTTTTTCCATAGGCTCCGCCCC
CCTGACGAGCATCACAAAAATCGACGCTCAAGTCAGAGGTGGCGAAACCCGACAGGACTATAAAGATACC
AGGCGTTTCCCCCTGGAAGCTCCCTCGTGCGCTCTCCTGTTCCGACCCTGCCGCTTACCGGATACCTGTC
CGCCTTTCTCCCTTCGGGAAGCGTGGCGCTTTCTCATAGCTCACGCTGTAGGTATCTCAGTTCGGTGTAG
GTCGTTCGCTCCAAGCTGGGCTGTGTGCACGAACCCCCCGTTCAGCCCGACCGCTGCGCCTTATCCGGTA
ACTATCGTCTTGAGTCCAACCCGGTAAGACACGACTTATCGCCACTGGCAGCAGCCACTGGTAACAGGAT
TAGCAGAGCGAGGTATGTAGGCGGTGCTACAGAGTTCTTGAAGTGGTGGCCTAACTACGGCTACACTAGA
AGAACAGTATTTGGTATCTGCGCTCTGCTGAAGCCAGTTACCTTCGGAAAAAGAGTTGGTAGCTCTTGAT
CCGGCAAACAAACCACCGCTGGTAGCGGTGGTTTTTTTGTTTGCAAGCAGCAGATTACGCGCAGAAAAAA
AGGATCTCAAGAAGATCCTTTGATCTTTTCTACGGGGTCTGACGCTCAGTGGAACGAAAACTCACGTTAA
GGGATTTTGGTCATGAGATTATCAAAAAGGATCTTCACCTAGATCCTTTTAAATTAAAAATGAAGTTTTA
AATCAATCTAAAGTATATATGAGTAAACTTGGTCTGACAGTTACCAATGCTTAATCAGTGAGGCACCTAT
CTCAGCGATCTGTCTATTTCGTTCATCCATAGTTGCCTGACTCCCCGTCGTGTAGATAACTACGATACGG
GAGGGCTTACCATCTGGCCCCAGTGCTGCAATGATACCGCGAGACCCACGCTCACCGGCTCCAGATTTAT
CAGCAATAAACCAGCCAGCCGGAAGGGCCGAGCGCAGAAGTGGTCCTGCAACTTTATCCGCCTCCATCCA
GTCTATTAATTGTTGCCGGGAAGCTAGAGTAAGTAGTTCGCCAGTTAATAGTTTGCGCAACGTTGTTGCC
ATTGCTACAGGCATCGTGGTGTCACGCTCGTCGTTTGGTATGGCTTCATTCAGCTCCGGTTCCCAACGAT
CAAGGCGAGTTACATGATCCCCCATGTTGTGCAAAAAAGCGGTTAGCTCCTTCGGTCCTCCGATCGTTGT
CAGAAGTAAGTTGGCCGCAGTGTTATCACTCATGGTTATGGCAGCACTGCATAATTCTCTTACTGTCATG
CCATCCGTAAGATGCTTTTCTGTGACTGGTGAGTACTCAACCAAGTCATTCTGAGAATAGTGTATGCGGC
GACCGAGTTGCTCTTGCCCGGCGTCAATACGGGATAATACCGCGCCACATAGCAGAACTTTAAAAGTGCT
CATCATTGGAAAACGTTCTTCGGGGCGAAAACTCTCAAGGATCTTACCGCTGTTGAGATCCAGTTCGATG
TAACCCACTCGTGCACCCAACTGATCTTCAGCATCTTTTACTTTCACCAGCGTTTCTGGGTGAGCAAAAA
CAGGAAGGCAAAATGCCGCAAAAAAGGGAATAAGGGCGACACGGAAATGTTGAATACTCATACTCTTCCT
TTTTCAATATTATTGAAGCATTTATCAGGGTTATTGTCTCATGAGCGGATACATATTTGAATGTATTTAG
AAAAATAAACAAATAGGGGTTCCGCGCACATTTCCCCGAAAAGTGCCACCTGACGTCGACGGATCGGGAG
ATCGATCTCCCGATCCCCTAGGGTCGACTCTCAGTACAATCTGCTCTGATGCCGCATAGTTAAGCCAGTA
TCTGCTCCCTGCTTGTGTGTTGGAGGTCGCTGAGTAGTGCGCGAGCAAAATTTAAGCTACAACAAGGCAA
GGCTTGACCGACAATTGCATGAAGAATCTGCTTAGGGTTAGGCGTTTTGCGCTGCTTCGCGATGTACGGG
CCAGATATACGCGTTGACATTGATTATTGACTAGTTATTAATAGTAATCAATTACGGGGTCATTAGTTCA
TAGCCCATATATGGAGTTCCGCGTTACATAACTTACGGTAAATGGCCCGCCTGGCTGACCGCCCAACGAC
CCCCGCCCATTGACGTCAATAATGACGTATGTTCCCATAGTAACGCCAATAGGGACTTTCCATTGACGTC
AATGGGTGGAGTATTTACGGTAAACTGCCCACTTGGCAGTACATCAAGTGTATC
Features (pLannotate 1.2.2; 16 found; start..end, strand, type, name):
    132..335     +  promoter       CMV promoter: human cytomegalovirus (CMV) immediate early promoter
    377..395     +  promoter       T7 promoter: promoter for bacteriophage T7 RNA polymerase
    409..4512    +  CDS            Cas9 VQR: Streptococcus pyogenes Cas9 endonuclease with the D1135V/R1335Q/T1337R mutations has an altered recognition specificity for the protospacer adjacent motif (PAM) (Kleinstiver et al., 2015)
   4546..4611    +  CDS            3xFLAG: three tandem FLAG® epitope tags, followed by an enterokinase cleavage site
   4675..4899    +  polyA_signal   bGH poly(A) signal: bovine growth hormone polyadenylation signal
   4903..4924    +  promoter       SV40 promoter (fragment): SV40 enhancer and early promoter
   4929..4945    +  misc_feature   MCS (fragment): pBluescript multiple cloning site
   4994..5010    -  protein_bind   lac operator: The lac repressor binds to the lac operator to inhibit transcription in E. coli. This inhibition can be relieved by adding lactose or isopropyl-β-D-thiogalactopyranoside (IPTG). lac repressor encoded by lacI
   5018..5048    -  promoter       lac promoter: promoter for the E. coli lac operon
   5063..5084    -  protein_bind   CAP binding site: CAP binding activates transcription in the presence of cAMP. E. coli catabolite activator protein
   5097..5189    -  CDS            lacI (fragment): lac repressor; lacI; The lac repressor binds to the lac operator to inhibit transcription in E. coli. This inhibition can be relieved by adding lactose or isopropyl-β-D-thiogalactopyranoside (IPTG).
   5372..5960    -  rep_origin     ori: high-copy-number ColE1/pMB1/pBR322/pUC origin of replication
   6131..6991    -  CDS            AmpR: β-lactamase; bla; confers resistance to ampicillin, carbenicillin, and related antibiotics
   6992..7096    -  promoter       AmpR promoter: bla
   7167..7211    -  misc_feature   bom (fragment): basis of mobility region from pBR322
   7366..131     +  enhancer       CMV enhancer (across the origin): human cytomegalovirus immediate early enhancer
