[The description below was written by a language model from this plasmid's Addgene catalogue record and pLannotate feature annotations shown in this document.]
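Description:
MMW3770 is a mammalian expression plasmid built on the JDS246 backbone that drives production of a human codon-optimised Streptococcus pyogenes Cas9 variant termed "Cluster 4", carrying four alanine substitutions (F491A, M495A, T496A and N497A). The sequenced plasmid is about 7.6 kb. It is maintained in E. coli at high copy through a ColE1/pUC-type origin and selected with ampicillin via the β-lactamase gene and its native promoter. Small remnants of lac regulatory elements, a lacI fragment, a bom fragment and short SV40 promoter and polylinker fragments are also annotated. These appear to be backbone leftovers rather than functional parts, and no mammalian selection marker is recorded.

The expression cassette consists of the CMV immediate-early enhancer and promoter, followed by a T7 promoter that would permit in vitro transcription of the same open reading frame. Next come the 4.1 kb Cas9 coding sequence, a C-terminal SV40 nuclear localisation signal and a 3xFLAG epitope tag for detection or immunoprecipitation, and the cassette ends with the bovine growth hormone polyadenylation signal. The automated annotation labels the coding region as the "Cas9 VQR" PAM variant, but this is most likely a nearest-match call by the annotation tool. The catalogue entry lists only the four Cluster 4 substitutions and no PAM-altering mutations. No guide RNA cassette is present, so an sgRNA must be supplied separately. According to the record, the plasmid was made for expressing this mutant in human cells as part of work on how Cas9 proofreading governs targeting accuracy, where clustered alanine variants were compared for their effects on nuclease specificity.
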