Addgene plasmid #101189: MMW3770 - human expression plasmid for SpCas9 Cluster 4
Purpose: Human expression plasmid for SpCas9 Cluster 4 variant: CMV-T7-hSpCas9-Cluster4(F491A, M495A, T496A, N497A)-NLS(SV40)-3xFLAG
Depositing lab: Jennifer Doudna & Keith Joung. Depositing organization: Massachusetts General Hospital. Publication: Enhanced proofreading governs CRISPR-Cas9 targeting accuracy. Chen JS, Dagdas YS, Kleinstiver BP, Welch MM, Sousa AA, Harrington LB, Sternberg SH, Joung JK, Yildiz A, Doudna JA. Nature. 2017 Sep 20. doi: 10.1038/nature24268. PubMed 28931002.
Backbone
  Vector backbone: JDS246
  Backbone manufacturer: Joung lab (Addgene Plasmid #43861)
  Vector type: Mammalian Expression
Growth in bacteria
  Bacterial resistance: Ampicillin, 100 μg/mL
  Growth temperature: 37°C
  Growth strain: DH5alpha
  Copy number: High Copy
Gene/Insert
  Gene/Insert name: hSpCas9-Cluster4(F491A/M495A/T496A/N497A)
  Species: Synthetic
  Insert size (bp): 4104
  Mutation: F491A/M495A/T496A/N497A
  Promoter: CMV
  Tag / fusion protein: NLS (SV40) (C terminal on insert); 3x FLAG (C terminal on insert)
  Cloning method: Gibson Cloning
  Sequencing primers: 5′ CMV-F; 3′ BGH-rev
Terms and licenses: Academic/Nonprofit Terms; Industry Terms: Not Available to Industry
How to cite: MMW3770 - human expression plasmid for SpCas9 Cluster 4 was a gift from Jennifer Doudna & Keith Joung (Addgene plasmid # 101189 ; http://n2t.net/addgene:101189 ; RRID:Addgene_101189)
